>Addgene plasmid #132774 | pCMV-PE1 | addgene full sequence | sequence record 259723 | Addgene NGS Result
GTGATGCGGTTTTGGCAGTACATCAATGGGCGTGGATAGCGGTTTGACTCACGGGGATTTCCAAGTCTCC
ACCCCATTGACGTCAATGGGAGTTTGTTTTGGCACCAAAATCAACGGGACTTTCCAAAATGTCGTAACAA
CTCCGCCCCATTGACGCAAATGGGCGGTAGGCGTGTACGGTGGGAGGTCTATATAAGCAGAGCTGGTTTA
GTGAACCGTCAGATCCGCTAGAGATCCGCGGCCGCTAATACGACTCACTATAGGGAGAGCCGCCACCATG
AAACGGACAGCCGACGGAAGCGAGTTCGAGTCACCAAAGAAGAAGCGGAAAGTCGACAAGAAGTACAGCA
TCGGCCTGGACATCGGCACCAACTCTGTGGGCTGGGCCGTGATCACCGACGAGTACAAGGTGCCCAGCAA
GAAATTCAAGGTGCTGGGCAACACCGACCGGCACAGCATCAAGAAGAACCTGATCGGAGCCCTGCTGTTC
GACAGCGGCGAAACAGCCGAGGCCACCCGGCTGAAGAGAACCGCCAGAAGAAGATACACCAGACGGAAGA
ACCGGATCTGCTATCTGCAAGAGATCTTCAGCAACGAGATGGCCAAGGTGGACGACAGCTTCTTCCACAG
ACTGGAAGAGTCCTTCCTGGTGGAAGAGGATAAGAAGCACGAGCGGCACCCCATCTTCGGCAACATCGTG
GACGAGGTGGCCTACCACGAGAAGTACCCCACCATCTACCACCTGAGAAAGAAACTGGTGGACAGCACCG
ACAAGGCCGACCTGCGGCTGATCTATCTGGCCCTGGCCCACATGATCAAGTTCCGGGGCCACTTCCTGAT
CGAGGGCGACCTGAACCCCGACAACAGCGACGTGGACAAGCTGTTCATCCAGCTGGTGCAGACCTACAAC
CAGCTGTTCGAGGAAAACCCCATCAACGCCAGCGGCGTGGACGCCAAGGCCATCCTGTCTGCCAGACTGA
GCAAGAGCAGACGGCTGGAAAATCTGATCGCCCAGCTGCCCGGCGAGAAGAAGAATGGCCTGTTCGGAAA
CCTGATTGCCCTGAGCCTGGGCCTGACCCCCAACTTCAAGAGCAACTTCGACCTGGCCGAGGATGCCAAA
CTGCAGCTGAGCAAGGACACCTACGACGACGACCTGGACAACCTGCTGGCCCAGATCGGCGACCAGTACG
CCGACCTGTTTCTGGCCGCCAAGAACCTGTCCGACGCCATCCTGCTGAGCGACATCCTGAGAGTGAACAC
CGAGATCACCAAGGCCCCCCTGAGCGCCTCTATGATCAAGAGATACGACGAGCACCACCAGGACCTGACC
CTGCTGAAAGCTCTCGTGCGGCAGCAGCTGCCTGAGAAGTACAAAGAGATTTTCTTCGACCAGAGCAAGA
ACGGCTACGCCGGCTACATTGACGGCGGAGCCAGCCAGGAAGAGTTCTACAAGTTCATCAAGCCCATCCT
GGAAAAGATGGACGGCACCGAGGAACTGCTCGTGAAGCTGAACAGAGAGGACCTGCTGCGGAAGCAGCGG
ACCTTCGACAACGGCAGCATCCCCCACCAGATCCACCTGGGAGAGCTGCACGCCATTCTGCGGCGGCAGG
AAGATTTTTACCCATTCCTGAAGGACAACCGGGAAAAGATCGAGAAGATCCTGACCTTCCGCATCCCCTA
CTACGTGGGCCCTCTGGCCAGGGGAAACAGCAGATTCGCCTGGATGACCAGAAAGAGCGAGGAAACCATC
ACCCCCTGGAACTTCGAGGAAGTGGTGGACAAGGGCGCTTCCGCCCAGAGCTTCATCGAGCGGATGACCA
ACTTCGATAAGAACCTGCCCAACGAGAAGGTGCTGCCCAAGCACAGCCTGCTGTACGAGTACTTCACCGT
GTATAACGAGCTGACCAAAGTGAAATACGTGACCGAGGGAATGAGAAAGCCCGCCTTCCTGAGCGGCGAG
CAGAAAAAGGCCATCGTGGACCTGCTGTTCAAGACCAACCGGAAAGTGACCGTGAAGCAGCTGAAAGAGG
ACTACTTCAAGAAAATCGAGTGCTTCGACTCCGTGGAAATCTCCGGCGTGGAAGATCGGTTCAACGCCTC
CCTGGGCACATACCACGATCTGCTGAAAATTATCAAGGACAAGGACTTCCTGGACAATGAGGAAAACGAG
GACATTCTGGAAGATATCGTGCTGACCCTGACACTGTTTGAGGACAGAGAGATGATCGAGGAACGGCTGA
AAACCTATGCCCACCTGTTCGACGACAAAGTGATGAAGCAGCTGAAGCGGCGGAGATACACCGGCTGGGG
CAGGCTGAGCCGGAAGCTGATCAACGGCATCCGGGACAAGCAGTCCGGCAAGACAATCCTGGATTTCCTG
AAGTCCGACGGCTTCGCCAACAGAAACTTCATGCAGCTGATCCACGACGACAGCCTGACCTTTAAAGAGG
ACATCCAGAAAGCCCAGGTGTCCGGCCAGGGCGATAGCCTGCACGAGCACATTGCCAATCTGGCCGGCAG
CCCCGCCATTAAGAAGGGCATCCTGCAGACAGTGAAGGTGGTGGACGAGCTCGTGAAAGTGATGGGCCGG
CACAAGCCCGAGAACATCGTGATCGAAATGGCCAGAGAGAACCAGACCACCCAGAAGGGACAGAAGAACA
GCCGCGAGAGAATGAAGCGGATCGAAGAGGGCATCAAAGAGCTGGGCAGCCAGATCCTGAAAGAACACCC
CGTGGAAAACACCCAGCTGCAGAACGAGAAGCTGTACCTGTACTACCTGCAGAATGGGCGGGATATGTAC
GTGGACCAGGAACTGGACATCAACCGGCTGTCCGACTACGATGTGGACGCTATCGTGCCTCAGAGCTTTC
TGAAGGACGACTCCATCGACAACAAGGTGCTGACCAGAAGCGACAAGAACCGGGGCAAGAGCGACAACGT
GCCCTCCGAAGAGGTCGTGAAGAAGATGAAGAACTACTGGCGGCAGCTGCTGAACGCCAAGCTGATTACC
CAGAGAAAGTTCGACAATCTGACCAAGGCCGAGAGAGGCGGCCTGAGCGAACTGGATAAGGCCGGCTTCA
TCAAGAGACAGCTGGTGGAAACCCGGCAGATCACAAAGCACGTGGCACAGATCCTGGACTCCCGGATGAA
CACTAAGTACGACGAGAATGACAAGCTGATCCGGGAAGTGAAAGTGATCACCCTGAAGTCCAAGCTGGTG
TCCGATTTCCGGAAGGATTTCCAGTTTTACAAAGTGCGCGAGATCAACAACTACCACCACGCCCACGACG
CCTACCTGAACGCCGTCGTGGGAACCGCCCTGATCAAAAAGTACCCTAAGCTGGAAAGCGAGTTCGTGTA
CGGCGACTACAAGGTGTACGACGTGCGGAAGATGATCGCCAAGAGCGAGCAGGAAATCGGCAAGGCTACC
GCCAAGTACTTCTTCTACAGCAACATCATGAACTTTTTCAAGACCGAGATTACCCTGGCCAACGGCGAGA
TCCGGAAGCGGCCTCTGATCGAGACAAACGGCGAAACCGGGGAGATCGTGTGGGATAAGGGCCGGGATTT
TGCCACCGTGCGGAAAGTGCTGAGCATGCCCCAAGTGAATATCGTGAAAAAGACCGAGGTGCAGACAGGC
GGCTTCAGCAAAGAGTCTATCCTGCCCAAGAGGAACAGCGATAAGCTGATCGCCAGAAAGAAGGACTGGG
ACCCTAAGAAGTACGGCGGCTTCGACAGCCCCACCGTGGCCTATTCTGTGCTGGTGGTGGCCAAAGTGGA
AAAGGGCAAGTCCAAGAAACTGAAGAGTGTGAAAGAGCTGCTGGGGATCACCATCATGGAAAGAAGCAGC
TTCGAGAAGAATCCCATCGACTTTCTGGAAGCCAAGGGCTACAAAGAAGTGAAAAAGGACCTGATCATCA
AGCTGCCTAAGTACTCCCTGTTCGAGCTGGAAAACGGCCGGAAGAGAATGCTGGCCTCTGCCGGCGAACT
GCAGAAGGGAAACGAACTGGCCCTGCCCTCCAAATATGTGAACTTCCTGTACCTGGCCAGCCACTATGAG
AAGCTGAAGGGCTCCCCCGAGGATAATGAGCAGAAACAGCTGTTTGTGGAACAGCACAAGCACTACCTGG
ACGAGATCATCGAGCAGATCAGCGAGTTCTCCAAGAGAGTGATCCTGGCCGACGCTAATCTGGACAAAGT
GCTGTCCGCCTACAACAAGCACCGGGATAAGCCCATCAGAGAGCAGGCCGAGAATATCATCCACCTGTTT
ACCCTGACCAATCTGGGAGCCCCTGCCGCCTTCAAGTACTTTGACACCACCATCGACCGGAAGAGGTACA
CCAGCACCAAAGAGGTGCTGGACGCCACCCTGATCCACCAGAGCATCACCGGCCTGTACGAGACACGGAT
CGACCTGTCTCAGCTGGGAGGTGACTCTGGAGGATCTAGCGGAGGATCCTCTGGCAGCGAGACACCAGGA
ACAAGCGAGTCAGCAACACCAGAGAGCAGTGGCGGCAGCAGCGGCGGCAGCAGCACCCTAAATATAGAAG
ATGAGTATCGGCTACATGAGACCTCAAAAGAGCCAGATGTTTCTCTAGGGTCCACATGGCTGTCTGATTT
TCCTCAGGCCTGGGCGGAAACCGGGGGCATGGGACTGGCAGTTCGCCAAGCTCCTCTGATCATACCTCTG
AAAGCAACCTCTACCCCCGTGTCCATAAAACAATACCCCATGTCACAAGAAGCCAGACTGGGGATCAAGC
CCCACATACAGAGACTGTTGGACCAGGGAATACTGGTACCCTGCCAGTCCCCCTGGAACACGCCCCTGCT
ACCCGTTAAGAAACCAGGGACTAATGATTATAGGCCTGTCCAGGATCTGAGAGAAGTCAACAAGCGGGTG
GAAGACATCCACCCCACCGTGCCCAACCCTTACAACCTCTTGAGCGGGCTCCCACCGTCCCACCAGTGGT
ACACTGTGCTTGATTTAAAGGATGCCTTTTTCTGCCTGAGACTCCACCCCACCAGTCAGCCTCTCTTCGC
CTTTGAGTGGAGAGATCCAGAGATGGGAATCTCAGGACAATTGACCTGGACCAGACTCCCACAGGGTTTC
AAAAACAGTCCCACCCTGTTTGATGAGGCACTGCACAGAGACCTAGCAGACTTCCGGATCCAGCACCCAG
ACTTGATCCTGCTACAGTACGTGGATGACTTACTGCTGGCCGCCACTTCTGAGCTAGACTGCCAACAAGG
TACTCGGGCCCTGTTACAAACCCTAGGGAACCTCGGGTATCGGGCCTCGGCCAAGAAAGCCCAAATTTGC
CAGAAACAGGTCAAGTATCTGGGGTATCTTCTAAAAGAGGGTCAGAGATGGCTGACTGAGGCCAGAAAAG
AGACTGTGATGGGGCAGCCTACTCCGAAGACCCCTCGACAACTAAGGGAGTTCCTAGGGACGGCAGGCTT
CTGTCGCCTCTGGATCCCTGGGTTTGCAGAAATGGCAGCCCCCCTGTACCCTCTCACCAAAACGGGGACT
CTGTTTAATTGGGGCCCAGACCAACAAAAGGCCTATCAAGAAATCAAGCAAGCTCTTCTAACTGCCCCAG
CCCTGGGGTTGCCAGATTTGACTAAGCCCTTTGAACTCTTTGTCGACGAGAAGCAGGGCTACGCCAAAGG
TGTCCTAACGCAAAAACTGGGACCTTGGCGTCGGCCGGTGGCCTACCTGTCCAAAAAGCTAGACCCAGTA
GCAGCTGGGTGGCCCCCTTGCCTACGGATGGTAGCAGCCATTGCCGTACTGACAAAGGATGCAGGCAAGC
TAACCATGGGACAGCCACTAGTCATTCTGGCCCCCCATGCAGTAGAGGCACTAGTCAAACAACCCCCCGA
CCGCTGGCTTTCCAACGCCCGGATGACTCACTATCAGGCCTTGCTTTTGGACACGGACCGGGTCCAGTTC
GGACCGGTGGTAGCCCTGAACCCGGCTACGCTGCTCCCACTGCCTGAGGAAGGGCTGCAACACAACTGCC
TTGATATCCTGGCCGAAGCCCACGGAACCCGACCCGACCTAACGGACCAGCCGCTCCCAGACGCCGACCA
CACCTGGTACACGGATGGAAGCAGTCTCTTACAAGAGGGACAGCGTAAGGCGGGAGCTGCGGTGACCACC
GAGACCGAGGTAATCTGGGCTAAAGCCCTGCCAGCCGGGACATCCGCTCAGCGGGCTGAACTGATAGCAC
TCACCCAGGCCCTAAAGATGGCAGAAGGTAAGAAGCTAAATGTTTATACTGATAGCCGTTATGCTTTTGC
TACTGCCCATATCCATGGAGAAATATACAGAAGGCGTGGGTTGCTCACATCAGAAGGCAAAGAGATCAAA
AATAAAGACGAGATCTTGGCCCTACTAAAAGCCCTCTTTCTGCCCAAAAGACTTAGCATAATCCATTGTC
CAGGACATCAAAAGGGACACAGCGCCGAGGCTAGAGGCAACCGGATGGCTGACCAAGCGGCCCGAAAGGC
AGCCATCACAGAGACTCCAGACACCTCTACCCTCCTCATAGAAAATTCATCACCCTCTGGCGGCTCAAAA
AGAACCGCCGACGGCAGCGAATTCGAGCCCAAGAAGAAGAGGAAAGTCTAACCGGTCATCATCACCATCA
CCATTGAGTTTAAACCCGCTGATCAGCCTCGACTGTGCCTTCTAGTTGCCAGCCATCTGTTGTTTGCCCC
TCCCCCGTGCCTTCCTTGACCCTGGAAGGTGCCACTCCCACTGTCCTTTCCTAATAAAATGAGAAAATTG
CATCGCATTGTCTGAGTAGGTGTCATTCTATTCTGGGGGGTGGGGTGGGGCAGGACAGCAAGGGGGAGGA
TTGGGAAGACAATAGCAGGCATGCTGGGGATGCGGTGGGCTCTATGGCTTCTGAGGCGGAAAGAACCAGC
TGGGGCTCGATACCGTCGACCTCTAGCTAGAGCTTGGCGTAATCATGGTCATAGCTGTTTCCTGTGTGAA
ATTGTTATCCGCTCACAATTCCACACAACATACGAGCCGGAAGCATAAAGTGTAAAGCCTAGGGTGCCTA
ATGAGTGAGCTAACTCACATTAATTGCGTTGCGCTCACTGCCCGCTTTCCAGTCGGGAAACCTGTCGTGC
CAGCTGCATTAATGAATCGGCCAACGCGCGGGGAGAGGCGGTTTGCGTATTGGGCGCTCTTCCGCTTCCT
CGCTCACTGACTCGCTGCGCTCGGTCGTTCGGCTGCGGCGAGCGGTATCAGCTCACTCAAAGGCGGTAAT
ACGGTTATCCACAGAATCAGGGGATAACGCAGGAAAGAACATGTGAGCAAAAGGCCAGCAAAAGGCCAGG
AACCGTAAAAAGGCCGCGTTGCTGGCGTTTTTCCATAGGCTCCGCCCCCCTGACGAGCATCACAAAAATC
GACGCTCAAGTCAGAGGTGGCGAAACCCGACAGGACTATAAAGATACCAGGCGTTTCCCCCTGGAAGCTC
CCTCGTGCGCTCTCCTGTTCCGACCCTGCCGCTTACCGGATACCTGTCCGCCTTTCTCCCTTCGGGAAGC
GTGGCGCTTTCTCATAGCTCACGCTGTAGGTATCTCAGTTCGGTGTAGGTCGTTCGCTCCAAGCTGGGCT
GTGTGCACGAACCCCCCGTTCAGCCCGACCGCTGCGCCTTATCCGGTAACTATCGTCTTGAGTCCAACCC
GGTAAGACACGACTTATCGCCACTGGCAGCAGCCACTGGTAACAGGATTAGCAGAGCGAGGTATGTAGGC
GGTGCTACAGAGTTCTTGAAGTGGTGGCCTAACTACGGCTACACTAGAAGAACAGTATTTGGTATCTGCG
CTCTGCTGAAGCCAGTTACCTTCGGAAAAAGAGTTGGTAGCTCTTGATCCGGCAAACAAACCACCGCTGG
TAGCGGTGGTTTTTTTGTTTGCAAGCAGCAGATTACGCGCAGAAAAAAAGGATCTCAAGAAGATCCTTTG
ATCTTTTCTACGGGGTCTGACACTCAGTGGAACGAAAACTCACGTTAAGGGATTTTGGTCATGAGATTAT
CAAAAAGGATCTTCACCTAGATCCTTTTAAATTAAAAATGAAGTTTTAAATCAATCTAAAGTATATATGA
GTAAACTTGGTCTGACAGTTACCAATGCTTAATCAGTGAGGCACCTATCTCAGCGATCTGTCTATTTCGT
TCATCCATAGTTGCCTGACTCCCCGTCGTGTAGATAACTACGATACGGGAGGGCTTACCATCTGGCCCCA
GTGCTGCAATGATACCGCGAGACCCACGCTCACCGGCTCCAGATTTATCAGCAATAAACCAGCCAGCCGG
AAGGGCCGAGCGCAGAAGTGGTCCTGCAACTTTATCCGCCTCCATCCAGTCTATTAATTGTTGCCGGGAA
GCTAGAGTAAGTAGTTCGCCAGTTAATAGTTTGCGCAACGTTGTTGCCATTGCTACAGGCATCGTGGTGT
CACGCTCGTCGTTTGGTATGGCTTCATTCAGCTCCGGTTCCCAACGATCAAGGCGAGTTACATGATCCCC
CATGTTGTGCAAAAAAGCGGTTAGCTCCTTCGGTCCTCCGATCGTTGTCAGAAGTAAGTTGGCCGCAGTG
TTATCACTCATGGTTATGGCAGCACTGCATAATTCTCTTACTGTCATGCCATCCGTAAGATGCTTTTCTG
TGACTGGTGAGTACTCAACCAAGTCATTCTGAGAATAGTGTATGCGGCGACCGAGTTGCTCTTGCCCGGC
GTCAATACGGGATAATACCGCGCCACATAGCAGAACTTTAAAAGTGCTCATCATTGGAAAACGTTCTTCG
GGGCGAAAACTCTCAAGGATCTTACCGCTGTTGAGATCCAGTTCGATGTAACCCACTCGTGCACCCAACT
GATCTTCAGCATCTTTTACTTTCACCAGCGTTTCTGGGTGAGCAAAAACAGGAAGGCAAAATGCCGCAAA
AAAGGGAATAAGGGCGACACGGAAATGTTGAATACTCATACTCTTCCTTTTTCAATATTATTGAAGCATT
TATCAGGGTTATTGTCTCATGAGCGGATACATATTTGAATGTATTTAGAAAAATAAACAAATAGGGGTTC
CGCGCACATTTCCCCGAAAAGTGCCACCTGACGTCGACGGATCGGGAGATCGATCTCCCGATCCCCTAGG
GTCGACTCTCAGTACAATCTGCTCTGATGCCGCATAGTTAAGCCAGTATCTGCTCCCTGCTTGTGTGTTG
GAGGTCGCTGAGTAGTGCGCGAGCAAAATTTAAGCTACAACAAGGCAAGGCTTGACCGACAATTGCATGA
AGAATCTGCTTAGGGTTAGGCGTTTTGCGCTGCTTCGCGATGTACGGGCCAGATATACGCGTTGACATTG
ATTATTGACTAGTTATTAATAGTAATCAATTACGGGGTCATTAGTTCATAGCCCATATATGGAGTTCCGC
GTTACATAACTTACGGTAAATGGCCCGCCTGGCTGACCGCCCAACGACCCCCGCCCATTGACGTCAATAA
TGACGTATGTTCCCATAGTAACGCCAATAGGGACTTTCCATTGACGTCAATGGGTGGAGTATTTACGGTA
AACTGCCCACTTGGCAGTACATCAAGTGTATCATATGCCAAGTACGCCCCCTATTGACGTCAATGACGGT
AAATGGCCCGCCTGGCATTATGCCCAGTACATGACCTTATGGGACTTTCCTACTTGGCAGTACATCTACG
TATTAGTCATCGCTATTACCATG
Features (pLannotate 1.2.2; 17 found; start..end, strand, type, name):
      1..204     +  promoter       CMV promoter: human cytomegalovirus (CMV) immediate early promoter
    246..264     +  promoter       T7 promoter: promoter for bacteriophage T7 RNA polymerase
    335..1936    +  CDS            Cas9(N): N-terminal portion of Streptococcus pyogenes Cas9 (Zetsche et al., 2015)
   1937..4431    +  CDS            Cas9(C) (fragment): C-terminal portion of Streptococcus pyogenes Cas9 (Zetsche et al., 2015)
   4535..6566    +  CDS            gag-pol (fragment): Moloney murine leukemia virus Gag-Pol polyprotein; gag-pol; contains a read-through stop codon
   6683..6907    +  polyA_signal   bGH poly(A) signal: bovine growth hormone polyadenylation signal
   6911..6932    +  promoter       SV40 promoter (fragment): SV40 enhancer and early promoter
   6937..6953    +  misc_feature   MCS (fragment): pBluescript multiple cloning site
   7002..7018    -  protein_bind   lac operator: The lac repressor binds to the lac operator to inhibit transcription in E. coli. This inhibition can be relieved by adding lactose or isopropyl-β-D-thiogalactopyranoside (IPTG). lac repressor encoded by lacI
   7026..7056    -  promoter       lac promoter: promoter for the E. coli lac operon
   7071..7092    -  protein_bind   CAP binding site: CAP binding activates transcription in the presence of cAMP. E. coli catabolite activator protein
   7105..7197    -  CDS            lacI (fragment): lac repressor; lacI; The lac repressor binds to the lac operator to inhibit transcription in E. coli. This inhibition can be relieved by adding lactose or isopropyl-β-D-thiogalactopyranoside (IPTG).
   7380..7968    -  rep_origin     ori: high-copy-number ColE1/pMB1/pBR322/pUC origin of replication
   8139..8999    -  CDS            AmpR: β-lactamase; bla; confers resistance to ampicillin, carbenicillin, and related antibiotics
   9000..9104    -  promoter       AmpR promoter: bla
   9175..9219    -  misc_feature   bom (fragment): basis of mobility region from pBR322
   9374..9753    +  enhancer       CMV enhancer: human cytomegalovirus immediate early enhancer
