[The description below was written by a language model from this plasmid's Addgene catalogue record and pLannotate feature annotations shown in this document.]
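Description:
pCMV-PE1 is a mammalian expression plasmid of about 9.8 kb, built on a pCMV backbone, that encodes PE1, the first-generation prime editor. It is propagated in E. coli as a high-copy plasmid through a ColE1/pUC-type origin and selected with ampicillin via the β-lactamase gene (AmpR) and its native promoter. The rest of the backbone carries only small remnants of earlier cloning vectors: lac promoter/operator and CAP site, short lacI, MCS, SV40 promoter and bom fragments. None of these appears to play a role in the construct's function. No mammalian selection marker is annotated, which fits delivery by transient transfection.

The payload is a roughly 6.4 kb synthetic open reading frame driven by the human CMV immediate-early enhancer and promoter and terminated by the bovine growth hormone polyadenylation signal. A T7 promoter sits between the CMV promoter and the coding sequence; it serves as a sequencing primer site and could in principle support in vitro transcription. The fusion protein joins Streptococcus pyogenes Cas9 carrying the H840A mutation, which turns it into a nickase, to the reverse transcriptase of Moloney murine leukemia virus. The annotation tool labels the Cas9 as adjoining N- and C-terminal portions and the reverse transcriptase as a gag-pol fragment. SV40 nuclear localization signals flank the fusion at both ends. For further mutation details the record points only to the associated publication.

In prime editing, the nickase cuts one DNA strand at a target chosen by a prime editing guide RNA, and the tethered reverse transcriptase copies the edit encoded in that guide's extension into the genome, without double-strand breaks or donor DNA. The guide RNA is not encoded here and must be supplied from a separate construct.
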