Addgene plasmid #132774: pCMV-PE1
Purpose: Prime editing in mammalian cells
Depositing lab: David Liu. Depositing organization: Broad Institute. Publication: Search-and-replace genome editing without double-strand breaks or donor DNA. Anzalone AV, Randolph PB, Davis JR, Sousa AA, Koblan LW, Levy JM, Chen PJ, Wilson C, Newby GA, Raguram A, Liu DR. Nature. 2019 Oct 21. pii: 10.1038/s41586-019-1711-4. doi: 10.1038/s41586-019-1711-4. PubMed 31634902.
Backbone
  Vector backbone: pCMV
  Vector type: Mammalian Expression
Growth in bacteria
  Bacterial resistance: Ampicillin, 100 μg/mL
  Growth temperature: 37°C
  Growth strain: DH5alpha
  Copy number: High Copy
Gene/Insert
  Gene/Insert name: PE1 (alt name: Cas9(H840A)-M-MLVrt)
  Species: Synthetic; Cas9 is from S. pyogenes; M-MLV RT is from the Moloney murine leukemia virus
  Insert size (bp): 6354
  Mutation: See manuscript
  Promoter: CMV
  Tag / fusion protein: SV40 NLS (N terminal on backbone); SV40 NLS (C terminal on backbone)
  Cloning method: Ligation Independent Cloning
  Sequencing primers: 5′ T7-forward; 3′ BGH-reverse
Terms and licenses: Academic/Nonprofit Terms; Industry Terms: Not Available to Industry
How to cite: pCMV-PE1 was a gift from David Liu (Addgene plasmid # 132774 ; http://n2t.net/addgene:132774 ; RRID:Addgene_132774)
